Addgene plasmid #208514: pCX:α4-EC4-GA
Purpose: ddGFP-A-inserted Pcdhα4
Depositing lab: Takeharu Nagai. Depositing organization: The University of Osaka. Publication: Visualization of trans-interactions of a protocadherin-alpha between processes originating from single neurons. Kanadome T, Hoshino N, Nagai T, Yagi T, Matsuda T. iScience. 2023 Jul 17;26(7):107238. doi: 10.1016/j.isci.2023.107238. eCollection 2023 Jul 21. PubMed 37534169.
Backbone
  Vector backbone: pCX
  Backbone size w/o insert (bp): 4778
  Vector type: Mammalian Expression
Growth in bacteria
  Bacterial resistance: Ampicillin, 100 μg/mL
  Growth temperature: 37°C
  Growth strain: DH5alpha
  Copy number: High Copy
Gene/Insert
  Gene/Insert name: Pcdha4
  Species: M. musculus (mouse)
  Insert size (bp): 3606
  Entrez Gene: Pcdha4 (a.k.a. Cnr1, Crnr1)
  Promoter: Chicken β-actin
  Tag / fusion protein: HA tag (C terminal on insert)
  Cloning method: Restriction Enzyme; 5′ cloning site EcoRI (not destroyed); 3′ cloning site BglII (not destroyed)
  Sequencing primers: 5′ CTTCTGGCGTGTGACCGG; 3′ CCATATGTCCTTCCGAGTG
Terms and licenses: Academic/Nonprofit Terms; Industry Terms: Not Available to Industry
How to cite: pCX:α4-EC4-GA was a gift from Takeharu Nagai (Addgene plasmid # 208514 ; http://n2t.net/addgene:208514 ; RRID:Addgene_208514)
