[The description below was written by a language model from this plasmid's Addgene catalogue record and pLannotate feature annotations shown in this document.]
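Description:
pCX:α4-EC4-GA is a mammalian expression plasmid built on the pCX backbone that encodes mouse protocadherin-α4 (Pcdha4, also known as Cnr1) carrying an internal insertion of ddGFP-A, one partner of the dimerization-dependent GFP pair. The name suggests that the fluorescent protein module sits within the fourth extracellular cadherin (EC4) domain, although the record does not spell out the exact insertion point. The feature table annotates the whole open reading frame simply as Pcdha4 and does not separately mark the ddGFP-A segment or the C-terminal HA tag listed in the catalogue entry. The insert of about 3.6 kb was cloned between EcoRI and BglII sites.

Expression is driven by the CAG-type arrangement characteristic of pCX: the human CMV immediate early enhancer, the chicken β-actin promoter and a chimeric chicken β-actin/rabbit β-globin intron, which together give strong, broadly active transcription in mammalian cells. A rabbit β-globin polyadenylation signal terminates the transcript. The short HBB fragment annotated just upstream of the coding sequence is most likely residual β-globin sequence belonging to the backbone. The backbone also carries an SV40 origin, which permits episomal amplification in cells expressing large T antigen, along with an SV40 poly(A) signal and remnants of lac regulatory elements. In E. coli the plasmid is maintained by a high-copy ColE1/pUC origin and selected with ampicillin through β-lactamase.

Because ddGFP-A fluoresces substantially only when it pairs with its ddGFP-B partner, this construct is presumably meant to be used with a complementary ddGFP-B-tagged protocadherin. According to the associated publication title, the aim is to visualize trans-interactions of protocadherin-α between processes originating from single neurons.
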