Features (pLannotate 1.2.2; 17 found; start..end, strand, type, name):
      5..384     +  enhancer       CMV enhancer: human cytomegalovirus immediate early enhancer
    386..661     +  promoter       chicken β-actin promoter: No description available
    662..1678    +  intron         chimeric intron: chimera between introns from chicken β-actin and rabbit β-globin
   1676..1732    +  CDS            HBB (fragment): HBB_LEPEU - Experimental evidence at protein level: Swiss-Prot protein existence level 1. Involved in oxygen transport from the lung to the various peripheral tissues. From Lepus europaeus (European hare).
   1739..5296    +  CDS            Pcdha4: PCDA4_MOUSE - Also known as Cnr1. Experimental evidence at protein level: Swiss-Prot protein existence level 1. Calcium-dependent cell-adhesion protein involved in cells self-recognition and non-self discrimination (Probable). Thereby, it is involved in the establishment and maintenance of specific neuronal connections in the brain (PubMed:27161523). From Mus musculus (Mouse).
   5395..5450    +  polyA_signal   β-globin poly(A) signal: rabbit β-globin polyadenylation signal (Gil and Proudfoot, 1987)
   5835..5851    -  protein_bind   lac operator: The lac repressor binds to the lac operator to inhibit transcription in E. coli. This inhibition can be relieved by adding lactose or isopropyl-β-D-thiogalactopyranoside (IPTG). lac repressor encoded by lacI
   5859..5889    -  promoter       lac promoter: promoter for the E. coli lac operon
   5904..5925    -  protein_bind   CAP binding site: CAP binding activates transcription in the presence of cAMP. E. coli catabolite activator protein
   5938..5977    -  CDS            lacI (fragment): lac repressor; lacI; The lac repressor binds to the lac operator to inhibit transcription in E. coli. This inhibition can be relieved by adding lactose or isopropyl-β-D-thiogalactopyranoside (IPTG).
   5984..6006    +  promoter       SV40 promoter (fragment): SV40 enhancer and early promoter
   6030..6165    +  rep_origin     SV40 ori: SV40 origin of replication
   6185..6319    +  polyA_signal   SV40 poly(A) signal: SV40 polyadenylation signal
   6321..6375    -  CDS            lacI (fragment): lac repressor; lacI; The lac repressor binds to the lac operator to inhibit transcription in E. coli. This inhibition can be relieved by adding lactose or isopropyl-β-D-thiogalactopyranoside (IPTG).
   6558..7146    -  rep_origin     ori: high-copy-number ColE1/pMB1/pBR322/pUC origin of replication
   7317..8177    -  CDS            AmpR: β-lactamase; bla; confers resistance to ampicillin, carbenicillin, and related antibiotics
   8178..8282    -  promoter       AmpR promoter: bla
>Addgene plasmid #208514 | pCX:α4-EC4-GA | addgene full sequence | sequence record 409849 | Addgene NGS Result
GGTCGACATTGATTATTGACTAGTTATTAATAGTAATCAATTACGGGGTCATTAGTTCATAGCCCATATA
TGGAGTTCCGCGTTACATAACTTACGGTAAATGGCCCGCCTGGCTGACCGCCCAACGACCCCCGCCCATT
GACGTCAATAATGACGTATGTTCCCATAGTAACGCCAATAGGGACTTTCCATTGACGTCAATGGGTGGAG
TATTTACGGTAAACTGCCCACTTGGCAGTACATCAAGTGTATCATATGCCAAGTACGCCCCCTATTGACG
TCAATGACGGTAAATGGCCCGCCTGGCATTATGCCCAGTACATGACCTTATGGGACTTTCCTACTTGGCA
GTACATCTACGTATTAGTCATCGCTATTACCATGGTCGAGGTGAGCCCCACGTTCTGCTTCACTCTCCCC
ATCTCCCCCCCCTCCCCACCCCCAATTTTGTATTTATTTATTTTTTAATTATTTTGTGCAGCGATGGGGG
CGGGGGGGGGGGGGGGGSGSGCCRGGGGGGGGGGGGGGGGGGGGGGGGGGGGGGGGGGCGAGGCGGAGAG
GTGCGGCGGCAGCCAATCAGAGCGGCGCGCTCCGAAAGTTTCCTTTTATGGCGAGGCGGCGGCGGCGGCG
GCCCTATAAAAAGCGAAGCGCGCGGCGGGCGGGAGTCGCTGCGCGCTGCCTTCGCCCCGTGCCCCGCTCC
GCCGCCGCCTCGCGCCGCCCGCCCCGGCTCTGACTGACCGCGTTACTCCCACAGGTGAGCGGGCGGGACG
GCCCTTCTCCTCCGGGCTGTAATTAGCGCTTGGTTTAATGACGGCTTGTTTCTTTTCTGTGGCTGCGTGA
AAGCCTTGAGGGGCTCCGGGAGGGCCCTTTGTGCGGGGGGAGCGGCTCGGGGGGTGCGTGCGTGTGTGTG
TGCGTGGGGAGCGCCGCGTGCGGCTCCGCGCTGCCCGGCGGCTGTGAGCGCTGCGGGCGCGGCGCGGGGC
TTTGTGCGCTCCGCAGTGTGCGCGAGGGGAGCGCGGCCGGGGGCGGTGCCCCGCGGTGCGGGGGGGGCTG
CGAGGGGAACAAAGGCTGCGTGCGGGGTGTGTGCGTGGGGGGGTGAGCAGGGGGTGTGGGCGCGTCGGTC
GGGCTGCAACCCCCCCTGCACCCCCCTCCCCGAGTTGCTGAGCACGGCCCGGCTTCGGGTGCGGGGCTCC
GTACGGGGCGTGGCGCGGGGCTCGCCGTGCCGGGCGGGGGGTGGCGGCAGGKGGGGGTGCCGGGCGGGGC
GGGGCCGCCKCGGGCCGGGGRGGGCTCGGGGGAGGGGCGCGGCGGCCCCCGGAGCGCCGGCGGCTGTCGA
GGCGCGGCGAGCCGCAGCCATTGCCTTTTATGGTAATCGTGCGAGAGGGCGCAGGGACTTCCTTTGTCCC
AAATCTGTGCGGAGCCGAAATCTGGGAGGCGCCGCCGCACCCCCTCTAGCGGGCGCGGGGCGAAGCGGTG
CGGCGCCGGCAGGAAGGAAATGGGCGGGGAGGGCCTTCGTGCGTCGCCGCGCCGCCGTCCCCTTCTCCCT
CTCCAGCCTCGGGGCTGTCCGCGGGGGGACGGCTGCCTTCGGGGGGGACGGGGCAGGGCGGGGTTCGGCT
TCTGGCGTGTGACCGGCGGCTCTAGAGCCTCTGCTAACCATGTTCATGCCTTCTTCTTTTTCCTACAGCT
CCTGGGCAACGTGCTGGTTATTGTGCTGTCTCATCATTTTGGCAAAGAATTCGCCACCATGGAATTTTCC
TGGGGAAGTGGCCAGGAATCCCAGCGCTTGCTTCTTTCTTTTCTGCTTCTTGCAATCTGGGAGGCAGGGA
ACAGCCAGATCCACTACTCCATCCCTGAGGAGGCCAAACACGGCACCTTCGTGGGCCGCATCGCGCAGGA
CCTGGGGCTGGAGCTGACGGAGCTGGTGCCCCGCCTGTTCAGAGTGGCGTCCAAGGACCGCGGAGACCTT
CTGGAGGTAAATCTGCAGAATGGCATTTTGTTTGTGAACTCTCGGATCGACCGGGAGGAGCTGTGCGGGC
GGAGCGCGGAGTGCAGCATCCACCTGGAGGTGATCGTGGACAGGCCGTTGCAGGTTTTCCACGTGGAGGT
GGAGGTGAGGGACATTAACGACAACCCTCCCAGGTTCCCAACAACACAAAAGAATCTGTTCATTGCAGAA
TCAAGGCCACTTGACACTTGGTTTCCACTAGAGGGCGCTTCAGACGCAGATATCGGAATCAATGCTGTAC
TGACTTACAGACTGAGTCCAAATGATTACTTTTCTTTGGAAAAACCATCCAACGACGAACGGGTAAAAGG
TCTTGGACTTGTATTACGGAAATCTTTAGACCGGGAGGAAACTCCAGAGATAATTTTAGTGCTTACTGTC
ACGGACGGAGGAAAGCCAGAGCTGACCGGCAGTGTTCAGTTACTCATCACTGTGCTGGATGCCAATGATA
ATGCTCCAGTTTTTGACAGATCCCTGTATACCGTGAAATTACCAGAAAACGTTCCAAATGGGACATTGGT
AGTCAAAGTCAATGCCTCAGATTTAGACGAAGGGGTAAATGGGGATATTATGTACTCATTTTCTACAGAT
ATTTCACCAAATGTGAAATACAAATTCCACATAGACCCTGTTAGCGGAGAGATTATTGTAAAGGGATACA
TTGATTTTGAAGAATGCAAATCCTATGAAATTCTCATAGAGGGAATTGACAAGGGACAACTTCCACTCTC
TGGGCACTGTAAAGTCATTGTACAAGTTGAAGACATCAACGATAATGTTCCAGAATTGGAATTTAAATCT
CTATCACTTCCAATACGAGAGAACTCTCCAGTGGGCACTGTCATCGCACTCATTAGTGTGTCTGATCGGG
ACACGGGTGTCAACGGGCAGGTGACCTGCTCCCTGACAAGTCATGCTAGCGTTAGTAAGAGCGAGGAGGT
AATCAAGGAGTTTATGAGGTTTAAGGTCAGGCTCGAGGGCAGCATGAATGGGCATGAGTTTGAGATAGAG
GGTGAAGGGGAAGGCAGACCATATGAGGGTACTCAAACAGCCAAGCTCAAAGTAACCAAGGGCGGTCCAC
TCCCTTTCGCATGGGATATTTTGAGTCCCCTTATTATGTATGGTTCCAAAATGTATGTGAAGCACCCTGC
AGATGTGCCTGATTATATGAAACTGTCATTCCCTGAGGGTTTCAAGTGGGAAAGAGTGATGCATTTTGAA
GATGGTGGACTCGTCACAGCTACACAGGACAGTTCCTTGCAAGATGGTACACTTATTTACAAAGTAAAGA
TGCGGGGTACAAACTTCCCTCCAGATGGTCCCGTTATGCAGAAGAAGACACTCGGTTGGGACTACGCAAC
AGAGCGACTCTATCCCGAGGAGGGCGTTCTCAAAGGTGAACTGCTGGGACGACTGAAACTCAAGGACGGC
GGACTGAATCTGGTGGAAAGTAAGACCATATACATGGCTAAAAAACCCGTACAACTCCCAGGATACTATT
TTGTCGACACAAAGCTGGATATTACCTCCCATAATGAGGATTACACCATTGTAGAGCAATACGAGAGGAG
TGAAGGCCGGCATCATCTGGGACATGGTACAGGCTCTACTGGATCTGGCAGTAGCGCTAGCGTCCCCTTC
AAGTTGGTGTCCACATTCAAGAATTACTATTCGCTCGTGCTGGACAGCGCCCTGGACAGAGAGACAACAG
CGGACTATAAGGTGGTGGTGACAGCGCGGGATGGGGGCTCTCCCTCGCTGTGGGCCACGGCTAGTGTGTC
TGTTGAGGTTGCTGACGTGAACGACAATGCACCTGTGTTCGCGCAGCCCGAATACACGGTGTTCGTGAAG
GAGAACAACCCGCCTGGTGCGCACATCTTCACGGTGTCAGCGATGGATGCGGACGCACAGGAGAACGCGC
TGGTGTCCTACTCGCTGGTGGAGCGGAGGGTGGGCGAGCGCTTGCTGTCGAGCTATGTGTCTGTGCACGC
GGAGAGCGGCAAGGTGTTCGCGCTGCAGCCTCTGGACCATGAGGAGCTGGAGCTGCTGCGGTTCCAGGTG
AGCGCGCGGGATGCTGGTGTACCTGCCCTGGGCAGCAATGTGACTCTGCAGGTGTTTGTGCTGGACGAGA
ATGACAACGCGCCCACACTGCTGGAACCTGAGGCAGGAGTCTCTGGTGGAATCGTGAGCCGGTTGGTGTC
CAGATCAGTGGGTGCAGGCCATGTGGTGGCTAAGGTGCGCGCGGTGGATGCAGACTCTGGCTATAATGCA
TGGCTCTCTTATGAGCTGCAATCGTCAGAAGGCAATTCCCGTAGCCTTTTCCGCGTAGGTTTGTATACGG
GCGAGATTAGTACTACGCGCATACTGGATGAAGCAGATTCGCCACGTCAGCGCCTTCTGGTGCTGGTGAA
GGACCATGGTGACCCAGCAATGATTGTTACCGCCACAGTGTTGGTGTCTCTGGTAGAGAATGGCCCGGTA
CCAAAGGCTCCATCGCGAGTATCCACGAGTGTCACACACTCTGAGGCGTCACTGGTGGATGTCAACGTGT
ACCTGATCATTGCCATCTGTGCAGTGTCCAGCCTGCTAGTGCTCACGCTGCTGCTGTACACAGCGCTGCG
CTGTTCCACTGTCCCCAGTGAGAGCGTGTGCGGGCCTCCAAAACCGGTAATGGTGTGCTCCAGTGCAGTG
GGGAGCTGGTCATACTCCCAACAAAGGAGGCAAAGGGTGTGCTCTGGGGAGTACCCACCTAAGACCGACC
TCATGGCCTTCAGCCCCAGTTTATCTGATTCAAGGGACAGAGAGGATCAATTGCAGTCTGCAGAGGATTC
CTCTGGAAAGCCCCGGCAGCCCAACCCTGACTGGCGCTACTCTGCCTCGCTAAGAGCAGGCATGCACAGC
TCTGTGCACCTGGAGGAGGCTGGCATTCTACGGGCTGGTCCAGGAGGGCCTGATCAGCAGTGGCCAACAG
TATCCAGTGCAACACCAGAACCTGAGGCAGGAGAGGTGTCCCCTCCGGTGGGCGCCGGTGTCAACAGCAA
CAGCTGGACCTTTAAATACGGACCAGGCAACCCCAAACAGTCCGGTCCCGGTGAGTTGCCAGACAAATTC
ATTATCCCAGGATCTCCTGCAATCATCTCCATCCGGCAGGAGCCTGCTAACAACCAAATTGACAAAAGCG
ATTTTATAACCTTCGGCAAAAAGGAGGAGACCAAGAAAAAGAAGAAAAAGAAGAAGGGTAACAAGACCCA
GGAGAAAAAAGAGAAAGGGAACAGCACGACGGACAACAGTGACCAGTATCCGTACGACGTACCGGATTAT
GCGTGAAGATCTTTTTCCCTCTGCCAAAAATTATGGGGACATCATGAAGCCCCTTGAGCATCTGACTTCT
GGCTAATAAAGGAAATTTATTTTCATTGCAATAGTGTGTTGGAATTTTTTGTGTCTCTCACTCGGAAGGA
CATATGGGAGGGCAAATCATTTAAAACATCAGAATGAGTATTTGGTTTAGAGTTTGGCAACATATGCCCA
TATGCTGGCTGCCATGAACAAAGGTTGGCTATAAAGAGGTCATCAGTATATGAAACAGCCCCCTGCTGTC
CATTCCTTATTCCATAGAAAAGCCTTGACTTGAGGTTAGATTTTTTTTATATTTTGTTTTGTGTTATTTT
TTTCTTTAACATCCCTAAAATTTTCCTTACATGTTTTACTAGCCAGATTTTTCCTCCTCTCCTGACTACT
CCCAGTCATAGCTGTCCCTCTTCTCTTATGGAGATCCCTCGACCTGCAGCCCAAGCTTGGCGTAATCATG
GTCATAGCTGTTTCCTGTGTGAAATTGTTATCCGCTCACAATTCCACACAACATACGAGCCGGAAGCATA
AAGTGTAAAGCCTGGGGTGCCTAATGAGTGAGCTAACTCACATTAATTGCGTTGCGCTCACTGCCCGCTT
TCCAGTCGGGAAACCTGTCGTGCCAGCGGATCCGCATCTCAATTAGTCAGCAACCATAGTCCCGCCCCTA
ACTCCGCCCATCCCGCCCCTAACTCCGCCCAGTTCCGCCCATTCTCCGCCCCATGGCTGACTAATTTTTT
TTATTTATGCAGAGGCCGAGGCCGCCTCGGCCTCTGAGCTATTCCAGAAGTAGTGAGGAGGCTTTTTTGG
AGGCCTAGGCTTTTGCAAAAAGCTAACTTGTTTATTGCAGCTTATAATGGTTACAAATAAAGCAATAGCA
TCACAAATTTCACAAATAAAGCATTTTTTTCACTGCATTCTAGTTGTGGTTTGTCCAAACTCATCAATGT
ATCTTATCATGTCTGGATCCGCTGCATTAATGAATCGGCCAACGCGCGGGGAGAGGCGGTTTGCGTATTG
GGCGCTCTTCCGCTTCCTCGCTCACTGACTCGCTGCGCTCGGTCGTTCGGCTGCGGCGAGCGGTATCAGC
TCACTCAAAGGCGGTAATACGGTTATCCACAGAATCAGGGGATAACGCAGGAAAGAACATGTGAGCAAAA
GGCCAGCAAAAGGCCAGGAACCGTAAAAAGGCCGCGTTGCTGGCGTTTTTCCATAGGCTCCGCCCCCCTG
ACGAGCATCACAAAAATCGACGCTCAAGTCAGAGGTGGCGAAACCCGACAGGACTATAAAGATACCAGGC
GTTTCCCCCTGGAAGCTCCCTCGTGCGCTCTCCTGTTCCGACCCTGCCGCTTACCGGATACCTGTCCGCC
TTTCTCCCTTCGGGAAGCGTGGCGCTTTCTCATAGCTCACGCTGTAGGTATCTCAGTTCGGTGTAGGTCG
TTCGCTCCAAGCTGGGCTGTGTGCACGAACCCCCCGTTCAGCCCGACCGCTGCGCCTTATCCGGTAACTA
TCGTCTTGAGTCCAACCCGGTAAGACACGACTTATCGCCACTGGCAGCAGCCACTGGTAACAGGATTAGC
AGAGCGAGGTATGTAGGCGGTGCTACAGAGTTCTTGAAGTGGTGGCCTAACTACGGCTACACTAGAAGAA
CAGTATTTGGTATCTGCGCTCTGCTGAAGCCAGTTACCTTCGGAAAAAGAGTTGGTAGCTCTTGATCCGG
CAAACAAACCACCGCTGGTAGCGGTGGTTTTTTTGTTTGCAAGCAGCAGATTACGCGCAGAAAAAAAGGA
TCTCAAGAAGATCCTTTGATCTTTTCTACGGGGTCTGACGCTCAGTGGAACGAAAACTCACGTTAAGGGA
TTTTGGTCATGAGATTATCAAAAAGGATCTTCACCTAGATCCTTTTAAATTAAAAATGAAGTTTTAAATC
AATCTAAAGTATATATGAGTAAACTTGGTCTGACAGTTACCAATGCTTAATCAGTGAGGCACCTATCTCA
GCGATCTGTCTATTTCGTTCATCCATAGTTGCCTGACTCCCCGTCGTGTAGATAACTACGATACGGGAGG
GCTTACCATCTGGCCCCAGTGCTGCAATGATACCGCGAGACCCACGCTCACCGGCTCCAGATTTATCAGC
AATAAACCAGCCAGCCGGAAGGGCCGAGCGCAGAAGTGGTCCTGCAACTTTATCCGCCTCCATCCAGTCT
ATTAATTGTTGCCGGGAAGCTAGAGTAAGTAGTTCGCCAGTTAATAGTTTGCGCAACGTTGTTGCCATTG
CTACAGGCATCGTGGTGTCACGCTCGTCGTTTGGTATGGCTTCATTCAGCTCCGGTTCCCAACGATCAAG
GCGAGTTACATGATCCCCCATGTTGTGCAAAAAAGCGGTTAGCTCCTTCGGTCCTCCGATCGTTGTCAGA
AGTAAGTTGGCCGCAGTGTTATCACTCATGGTTATGGCAGCACTGCATAATTCTCTTACTGTCATGCCAT
CCGTAAGATGCTTTTCTGTGACTGGTGAGTACTCAACCAAGTCATTCTGAGAATAGTGTATGCGGCGACC
GAGTTGCTCTTGCCCGGCGTCAATACGGGATAATACCGCGCCACATAGCAGAACTTTAAAAGTGCTCATC
ATTGGAAAACGTTCTTCGGGGCGAAAACTCTCAAGGATCTTACCGCTGTTGAGATCCAGTTCGATGTAAC
CCACTCGTGCACCCAACTGATCTTCAGCATCTTTTACTTTCACCAGCGTTTCTGGGTGAGCAAAAACAGG
AAGGCAAAATGCCGCAAAAAAGGGAATAAGGGCGACACGGAAATGTTGAATACTCATACTCTTCCTTTTT
CAATATTATTGAAGCATTTATCAGGGTTATTGTCTCATGAGCGGATACATATTTGAATGTATTTAGAAAA
ATAAACAAATAGGGGTTCCGCGCACATTTCCCCGAAAAGTGCCACCTG
